>Addgene plasmid #233000 | pAG415Gal_Gcn4 WT 44merGFP | addgene full sequence | sequence record 465797 | Addgene NGS Result
GACGAAAGGGCCTCGTGATACGCCTATTTTTATAGGTTAATGTCATGATAATAATGGTTTCTTAGGACGG
ATCGCTTGCCTGTAACTTACACGCGCCTCGTATCTTTTAATGATGGAATAATTTGGGAATTTACTCTGTG
TTTATTTATTTTTATGTTTTGTATTTGGATTTTAGAAAGTAAATAAAGAAGGTAGAAGAGTTACGGAATG
AAGAAAAAAAAATAAACAAAGGTTTAAAAAATTTCAACAAAAAGCGTACTTTACATATATATTTATTAGA
CAAGAAAAGCAGATTAAATAGATATACATTCGATTAACGATAAGTAAAATGTAAAATCACAGGATTTTCG
TGTGTGGTCTTCTACACAGACAAGATGAAACAATTCGGCATTAATACCTGAGAGCAGGAAGAGCAAGATA
AAAGGTAGTATTTGTTGGCGATCCCCCTAGAGTCTTTTACATCTTCGGAAAACAAAAACTATTTTTTCTT
TAATTTCTTTTTTTACTTTCTATTTTTAATTTATATATTTATATTAAAAAATTTAAATTATAATTATTTT
TATAGCACGTGATGAAAAGGACCCAGGTGGCACTTTTCGGGGAAATGTGCGCGGAACCCCTATTTGTTTA
TTTTTCTAAATACATTCAAATATGTATCCGCTCATGAGACAATAACCCTGATAAATGCTTCAATAATATT
GAAAAAGGAAGAGTATGAGTATTCAACATTTCCGTGTCGCCCTTATTCCCTTTTTTGCGGCATTTTGCCT
TCCTGTTTTTGCTCACCCAGAAACGCTGGTGAAAGTAAAAGATGCTGAAGATCAGTTGGGTGCACGAGTG
GGTTACATCGAACTGGATCTCAACAGCGGTAAGATCCTTGAGAGTTTTCGCCCCGAAGAACGTTTTCCAA
TGATGAGCACTTTTAAAGTTCTGCTATGTGGCGCGGTATTATCCCGTATTGACGCCGGGCAAGAGCAACT
CGGTCGCCGCATACACTATTCTCAGAATGACTTGGTTGAGTACTCACCAGTCACAGAAAAGCATCTTACG
GATGGCATGACAGTAAGAGAATTATGCAGTGCTGCCATAACCATGAGTGATAACACTGCGGCCAACTTAC
TTCTGACAACGATCGGAGGACCGAAGGAGCTAACCGCTTTTTTGCACAACATGGGGGATCATGTAACTCG
CCTTGATCGTTGGGAACCGGAGCTGAATGAAGCCATACCAAACGACGAGCGTGACACCACGATGCCTGTA
GCAATGGCAACAACGTTGCGCAAACTATTAACTGGCGAACTACTTACTCTAGCTTCCCGGCAACAATTAA
TAGACTGGATGGAGGCGGATAAAGTTGCAGGACCACTTCTGCGCTCGGCCCTTCCGGCTGGCTGGTTTAT
TGCTGATAAATCTGGAGCCGGTGAGCGTGGGTCTCGCGGTATCATTGCAGCACTGGGGCCAGATGGTAAG
CCCTCCCGTATCGTAGTTATCTACACGACGGGGAGTCAGGCAACTATGGATGAACGAAATAGACAGATCG
CTGAGATAGGTGCCTCACTGATTAAGCATTGGTAACTGTCAGACCAAGTTTACTCATATATACTTTAGAT
TGATTTAAAACTTCATTTTTAATTTAAAAGGATCTAGGTGAAGATCCTTTTTGATAATCTCATGACCAAA
ATCCCTTAACGTGAGTTTTCGTTCCACTGAGCGTCAGACCCCGTAGAAAAGATCAAAGGATCTTCTTGAG
ATCCTTTTTTTCTGCGCGTAATCTGCTGCTTGCAAACAAAAAAACCACCGCTACCAGCGGTGGTTTGTTT
GCCGGATCAAGAGCTACCAACTCTTTTTCCGAAGGTAACTGGCTTCAGCAGAGCGCAGATACCAAATACT
GTTCTTCTAGTGTAGCCGTAGTTAGGCCACCACTTCAAGAACTCTGTAGCACCGCCTACATACCTCGCTC
TGCTAATCCTGTTACCAGTGGCTGCTGCCAGTGGCGATAAGTCGTGTCTTACCGGGTTGGACTCAAGACG
ATAGTTACCGGATAAGGCGCAGCGGTCGGGCTGAACGGGGGGTTCGTGCACACAGCCCAGCTTGGAGCGA
ACGACCTACACCGAACTGAGATACCTACAGCGTGAGCTATGAGAAAGCGCCACGCTTCCCGAAGGGAGAA
AGGCGGACAGGTATCCGGTAAGCGGCAGGGTCGGAACAGGAGAGCGCACGAGGGAGCTTCCAGGGGGAAA
CGCCTGGTATCTTTATAGTCCTGTCGGGTTTCGCCACCTCTGACTTGAGCGTCGATTTTTGTGATGCTCG
TCAGGGGGGCGGAGCCTATGGAAAAACGCCAGCAACGCGGCCTTTTTACGGTTCCTGGCCTTTTGCTGGC
CTTTTGCTCACATGTTCTTTCCTGCGTTATCCCCTGATTCTGTGGATAACCGTATTACCGCCTTTGAGTG
AGCTGATACCGCTCGCCGCAGCCGAACGACCGAGCGCAGCGAGTCAGTGAGCGAGGAAGCGGAAGAGCGC
CCAATACGCAAACCGCCTCTCCCCGCGCGTTGGCCGATTCATTAATGCAGCTGGCACGACAGGTTTCCCG
ACTGGAAAGCGGGCAGTGAGCGCAACGCAATTAATGTGAGTTAGCTCACTCATTAGGCACCCCAGGCTTT
ACACTTTATGCTTCCGGCTCGTATGTTGTGTGGAATTGTGAGCGGATAACAATTTCACACAGGAAACAGC
TATGACCATGATTACGCCAAGCGCGCAATTAACCCTCACTAAAGGGAACAAAAGCTGGAGCTCTAGTACG
GATTAGAAGCCGCCGAGCGGGTGACAGCCCTCCGAAGGAAGACTCTCCTCCGTGCGTCCTCGTCTTCACC
GGTCGCGTTCCTGAAACGCAGATGTGCCTCGCGCCGCACTGCTCCGAACAATAAAGATTCTACAATACTA
GCTTTTATGGTTATGAAGAGGAAAAATTGGCAGTAACCTGGCCCCACAAACCTTCAAATGAACGAATCAA
ATTAACAACCATAGGATGATAATGCGATTAGTTTTTTAGCCTTATTTCTGGGGTAATTAATCAGCGAAGC
GATGATTTTTGATCTATTAACAGATATATAAATGCAAAAACTGCATAACCACTTTAACTAATACTTTCAA
CATTTTCGGTTTGTATTACTTCTTATTCAAATGTAATAAAAGTATCAACAAAAAATTGTTAATATACCTC
TATACTTTAACGTCAAGGAGAAAAAACCCCGGATTCTAGAACTAGTGGATCCCCCATCACAAGTTTGTAC
AAAAAAGCAGGCTTCGAGAACCTGTATTTTCAGGGTCATATGAGCACCGATAGCACCCCGATGTTTGAAT
ATGAAAATCTGGAAGATAACAGCAAAGAATGGACCAGCCTGTTTGATAATGATATTCCGGTTACCACCGA
TGATGTTAGCCTGGCAGATAAAGCAATTGAAAGCGGTAGCGGTTCAGGTAGCGGTAGTCCGGAATCCAGT
GATCCTGCTGCTCTAAAACGTGCTAGAAACACTGAAGCCGCCAGGCGTTCTCGTGCGAGAAAGTTGCAAA
GAATGAAACAACTTGAAGACAAGGTTGAAGAATTGCTTTCGAAAAATTATCACTTGGAAAATGAGGTTGC
CAGATTAAAGAAATTAGTTGGCGAACGCACCGGTGGTGGATCCGGTGGTTACCCATACGATGTTCCTGAC
TATGCGGGCTATCCCTATGACAGTAAAGGAGAAGAACTTTTCACTGGAGTTGTCCCAATTCTTGTTGAAT
TAGATGGTGATGTTAATGGGCACAAATTTTCTGTCAGTGGAGAGGGTGAAGGTGATGCAACATACGGAAA
ACTTACCCTTAAATTTATTTGCACTACTGGAAAACTACCTGTTCCATGGCCAACACTTGTCACTACTTTC
ACTTATGGTGTTCAATGCTTTTCAAGATACCCAGATCATATGAAACGGCATGACTTTTTCAAGAGTGCCA
TGCCCGAAGGTTATGTACAGGAAAGAACTATATTTTTCAAAGATGACGGGAACTACAAGACACGTGCTGA
AGTCAAGTTTGAAGGTGATACCCTTGTTAATAGAATCGAGTTAAAAGGTATTGATTTTAAAGAAGATGGA
AACATTCTTGGACACAAATTGGAATACAACTATAACTCACACAATGTATACATCATGGCAGACAAACAAA
AGAATGGAATCAAAGTTAACTTCAAAATTAGACACAACATTGAAGATGGAAGCGTTCAACTAGCAGACCA
TTATCAACAAAATACTCCAATTGGCGATGGCCCTGTCCTTTTACCAGACAACCATTACCTGTCCACACAA
TCTGCCCTTTCGAAAGATCCCAACGAAAAGAGAGACCACATGGTCCTTCTTGAGTTTGTAACAGCTGCTG
GGATTACACATGGCATGGATGAACTATACAAAGTCCCGGACTATGCAGGATCCTATCCGTATGACGTTCC
AGATTACGCTGCTCAGTAAGACCCAGCTTTCTTGTACAAAGTGGTGATGGGCTGCAGGAATTCGATATCA
AGCTCGAGTCATGTAATTAGTTATGTCACGCTTACATTCACGCCCTCCCCCCACATCCGCTCTAACCGAA
AAGGAAGGAGTTAGACAACCTGAAGTCTAGGTCCCTATTTATTTTTTTATAGTTATGTTAGTATTAAGAA
CGTTATTTATATTTCAAATTTTTCTTTTTTTTCTGTACAGACGCGTGTACGCATGTAACATTATACTGAA
AACCTTGCTTGAGAAGGTTTTGGGACGCTCGAAGGCTTTAATTTGCGGCCGGTACCCAATTCGCCCTATA
GTGAGTCGTATTACGCGCGCTCACTGGCCGTCGTTTTACAACGTCGTGACTGGGAAAACCCTGGCGTTAC
CCAACTTAATCGCCTTGCAGCACATCCCCCTTTCGCCAGCTGGCGTAATAGCGAAGAGGCCCGCACCGAT
CGCCCTTCCCAACAGTTGCGCAGCCTGAATGGCGAATGG
[124 nt withheld, positions 5010-5133]
C
[91 nt withheld, positions 5135-5225]
A
[49 nt withheld, positions 5227-5275]
CCTTTGACGTTGGAGTCCACGTTCTTT
[37 nt withheld, positions 5303-5339]
ACCCTATCTCGGTCTATTCTTTTGATTTATAAGGGATTTTGCCGATTTCGGCCTATTGGTTAAAAAATGA
GCTGATTTAACAAAAATTTAACGCGAATTTTAACAAAATATTAACGCTTACAATTTCCTGATGCGGTATT
TTCTCCTTACGCATCTGTGCGGTATTTCACACCGCATATCGACCGGTCGAGGAGAACTTCTAGTATATCT
ACATACCTAATATTATTGCCTTATTAAAAATGGAATCCCAACAATTACATCAAAATCCACATTCTCTTCA
AAATCAATTGTCCTGTACTTCCTTGTTCATGTGTGTTCAAAAACGTTATATTTATAGGATAATTATACTC
TATTTCTCAACAAGTAATTGGTTGTTTGGCCGAGCGGTCTAAGGCGCCTGATTCAAGAAATATCTTGACC
GCAGTTAACTGTGGGAATACTCAGGTATCGTAAGATGCAAGAGTTCGAATCTCTTAGCAACCATTATTTT
TTTCCTCAACATAACGAGAACACACAGGGGCGCTATCGCACAGAATCAAATTCGATGACTGGAAATTTTT
TGTTAATTTCAGAGGTCGCCTGACGCATATACCTTTTTCAACTGAAAAATTGGGAGAAAAAGGAAAGGTG
AGAGCGCCGGAACCGGCTTTTCATATAGAATAGAGAAGCGTTCATGACTAAATGCTTGCATCACAATACT
TGAAGTTGACAATATTATTTAAGGACCTATTGTTTTTTCCAATAGGTGGTTAGCAATCGTCTTACTTTCT
AACTTTTCTTACCTTTTACATTTCAGCAATATATATATATATATTTCAAGGATATACCATTCTAATGTCT
GCCCCTAAGAAGATCGTCGTTTTGCCAGGTGACCACGTTGGTCAAGAAATCACAGCCGAAGCCATTAAGG
TTCTTAAAGCTATTTCTGATGTTCGTTCCAATGTCAAGTTCGATTTCGAAAATCATTTAATTGGTGGTGC
TGCTATCGATGCTACAGGTGTTCCACTTCCAGATGAGGCGCTGGAAGCCTCCAAGAAGGCTGATGCCGTT
TTGTTAGGTGCTGTGGGTGGTCCTAAATGGGGTACCGGTAGTGTTAGACCTGAACAAGGTTTACTAAAAA
TCCGTAAAGAACTTCAATTGTACGCCAACTTAAGACCATGTAACTTTGCATCCGACTCTCTTTTAGACTT
ATCTCCAATCAAGCCACAATTTGCTAAAGGTACTGACTTCGTTGTTGTCAGAGAATTAGTGGGAGGTATT
TACTTTGGTAAGAGAAAGGAAGACGATGGTGATGGTGTCGCTTGGGATAGTGAACAATACACCGTTCCAG
AAGTGCAAAGAATCACAAGAATGGCCGCTTTCATGGCCCTACAACATGAGCCACCATTGCCTATTTGGTC
CTTGGATAAAGCTAATGTTTTGGCCTCTTCAAGATTATGGAGAAAAACTGTGGAGGAAACCATCAAGAAC
GAATTCCCTACATTGAAGGTTCAACATCAATTGATTGATTCTGCCGCCATGATCCTAGTTAAGAACCCAA
CCCACCTAAATGGTATTATAATCACCAGCAACATGTTTGGTGATATCATCTCCGATGAAGCCTCCGTTAT
CCCAGGTTCCTTGGGTTTGTTGCCATCTGCGTCCTTGGCCTCTTTGCCAGACAAGAACACCGCATTTGGT
TTGTACGAACCATGCCACGGTTCTGCTCCAGATTTGCCAAAGAATAAGGTCAACCCTATCGCCACTATCT
TGTCTGCTGCAATGATGTTGAAATTGTCATTGAACTTGCCTGAAGAAGGTAAGGCCATTGAAGATGCAGT
TAAAAAGGTTTTGGATGCAGGTATCAGAACTGGTGATTTAGGTGGTTCCAACAGTACCACCGAAGTCGGT
GATGCTGTCGCCGAAGAAGTTAAGAAAATCCTTGCTTAAAAAGATTCTCTTTTTTTATGATATTTGTACA
TAAACTTTATAAATGAAATTCATAATAGAAACGACACGAAATTACAAAATGGAATATGTTCATAGGGTAG
ACGAAACTATATACGCAATCTACATACATTTATCAAGAAGGAGAAAAAGGAGGATGTAAAGGAATACAGG
TAAGCAAATTGATACTAATGGCTCAACGTGATAAGGAAAAAGAATTGCACTTTAACATTAATATTGACAA
GGAGGAGGGCACCACACAAAAAGTTAGGTGTAACAGAAAATCATGAAACTATGATTCCTAATTTATATAT
TGGAGGATTTTCTCTAAAAAAAAAAAAATACAACAAATAAAAAACACTCAATGACCTGACCATTTGATGG
AGTTTAAGTCAATACCTTCTTGAACCATTTCCCATAATGGTGAAAGTTCCCTCAAGAATTTTACTCTGTC
AGAAACGGCCTTAACGACGTAGTCGATATGGTGCACTCTCAGTACAATCTGCTCTGATGCCGCATAGTTA
AGCCAGCCCCGACACCCGCCAACACCCGCTGACGCGCCCTGACGGGCTTGTCTGCTCCCGGCATCCGCTT
ACAGACAAGCTGTGACCGTCTCCGGGAGCTGCATGTGTCAGAGGTTTTCACCGTCATCACCGAAACGCGC
GA
Features (pLannotate 1.2.2; 30 found; start..end, strand, type, name):
     70..573     -  misc_feature   CEN/ARS: S. cerevisiae CEN6 centromere fused to an autonomously replicating sequence
    610..714     +  promoter       AmpR promoter: bla
    715..1575    +  CDS            AmpR: β-lactamase; bla; confers resistance to ampicillin, carbenicillin, and related antibiotics
   1746..2334    +  rep_origin     ori: high-copy-number ColE1/pMB1/pBR322/pUC origin of replication
   2517..2609    +  CDS            lacI (fragment): lac repressor; lacI; The lac repressor binds to the lac operator to inhibit transcription in E. coli. This inhibition can be relieved by adding lactose or isopropyl-β-D-thiogalactopyranoside (IPTG).
   2622..2643    +  protein_bind   CAP binding site: CAP binding activates transcription in the presence of cAMP. E. coli catabolite activator protein
   2658..2688    +  promoter       lac promoter: promoter for the E. coli lac operon
   2696..2712    +  protein_bind   lac operator: The lac repressor binds to the lac operator to inhibit transcription in E. coli. This inhibition can be relieved by adding lactose or isopropyl-β-D-thiogalactopyranoside (IPTG). lac repressor encoded by lacI
   2757..2775    +  promoter       T3 promoter: promoter for bacteriophage T3 RNA polymerase
   2799..3240    +  promoter       GAL1 promoter: S. cerevisiae GAL1; inducible promoter, regulated by Gal4
   3255..3275    +  misc_feature   MCS (fragment): pBluescript multiple cloning site
   3279..3303    +  protein_bind   attB1: mutant version of attB; recombination site for the Gateway® BP reaction BP Clonase™
   3309..3325    +  CDS            TEV site (fragment): tobacco etch virus (TEV) protease recognition and cleavage site
   3498..3611    +  CDS            cpc-1 (fragment): CPC1_NEUCR - Experimental evidence at protein level: Swiss-Prot protein existence level 1. In N.crassa grown under amino acid starvation conditions, this protein is required for increasing the transcription of the genes coding for many amino acid biosynthetic pathways enzymes. This transcription factor binds and recognize the DNA sequence: 5'-TGACTC- 3'. From Neurospora crassa (strain ATCC 24698 / 74-OR23-1A / CBS 708.71 / DSM 1257 / FGSC 987).
   3690..3731    +  CDS            3xHA (fragment): three tandem HA epitope tags
   3732..4442    +  CDS            GFP (S65T): GFP (S65T) is a basic (constitutively fluorescent) green fluorescent protein published in 1995, derived from Aequorea victoria.
   4443..4490    +  CDS            3xHA (fragment): three tandem HA epitope tags
   4501..4525    -  protein_bind   attB2: mutant version of attB; recombination site for the Gateway® BP reaction BP Clonase™
   4529..4554    +  misc_feature   MCS (fragment): pBluescript multiple cloning site
   4559..4806    +  terminator     CYC1 terminator: S. cerevisiae CYC1; transcription terminator for CYC1
   4825..4843    -  promoter       T7 promoter: promoter for bacteriophage T7 RNA polymerase
   4851..5006    +  CDS            lacZα (fragment): LacZα fragment of β-galactosidase; lacZ fragment
   5010..5438    +  rep_origin     f1 ori (sequence partly withheld): f1 bacteriophage origin of replication; arrow indicates direction of (+) strand synthesis
   5466..5518    -  misc_feature   bom (fragment): basis of mobility region from pBR322
   5549..5626    +  CDS            YO192_YEAST (fragment): Experimental evidence at protein level: Swiss-Prot protein existence level 1. From Saccharomyces cerevisiae (strain ATCC 204508 / S288c) (Baker's yeast).
   5766..6173    +  promoter       LEU2 promoter: S. cerevisiae LEU2
   6174..7268    +  CDS            LEU2: 3-isopropylmalate dehydrogenase, required for leucine biosynthesis; S. cerevisiae LEU2; yeast auxotrophic marker
   7630..7746    -  CDS            NFS1 (fragment): NFS1_YEAST - Also known as SPL1 From Saccharomyces cerevisiae (strain ATCC 204508 / S288c) (Baker's yeast).
   7745..7795    -  misc_feature   bom (fragment): basis of mobility region from pBR322
   7897..1       -  CDS            rop (fragment) (across the origin): Rop protein, which maintains plasmids at low copy number; rop
