[The description below was written by a language model from this plasmid's Addgene catalogue record and pLannotate feature annotations shown in this document.]
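Description:
pAG415Gal_Gcn4 WT 44merGFP is a yeast expression plasmid of about 7.9 kb, built by Gateway recombination into the pAG415Gal-ccdB destination vector. It is an E. coli–yeast shuttle vector. In bacteria it replicates from a high-copy ColE1/pUC-type origin and is selected with ampicillin through the β-lactamase gene. In S. cerevisiae it is maintained through a CEN6/ARS element, which gives stable, low-copy centromeric propagation, and is selected by leucine prototrophy from a LEU2 cassette driven by its own promoter. An f1 origin, T3 and T7 promoters and remnants of lac/lacZα sequence are carried over from the pBluescript-derived backbone.

The expression cassette lies between the GAL1 promoter and the CYC1 terminator, so transcription is induced by galactose through Gal4. The insert is flanked by attB1 and attB2 sites left by Gateway cloning. The open reading frame begins with a TEV protease cleavage site, continues with the insert recorded as "Gcn4 WT 44mer" from budding yeast, and ends with GFP (annotated as the S65T variant) flanked on both sides by HA epitope sequences. The annotation tool labels part of the insert as a fragment of Neurospora cpc-1. This most likely reflects homology with that Gcn4-related amino acid starvation transcription factor rather than a Neurospora sequence. The record does not define exactly what the "44mer" designation covers.

The stated purpose is galactose-induced expression of this Gcn4–GFP fusion in yeast, where it can be followed by fluorescence and detected through the HA tags. The associated publication concerns the roles of condensates and soluble complexes in transcription factor function.
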