Addgene plasmid #233000: pAG415Gal_Gcn4 WT 44merGFP
Purpose: Galactose iduced expression of Gcn4 WT 44merGFP in yeast
Depositing lab: Aseem Ansari & Tanja Mittag. Depositing organization: St. Jude Children's Research Hospital. Publication: Reconciling competing models on the roles of condensates and soluble complexes in transcription factor function. Bremer A, Lang WH, Kempen RP, Sweta K, Taylor AB, Borgia MB, Ansari AZ, Mittag T. bioRxiv [Preprint]. 2024 Nov 22:2024.11.21.624739. doi: 10.1101/2024.11.21.624739. PubMed 39605529.
Backbone
  Vector backbone: pAG415Gal-ccdB
  Backbone manufacturer: Susan Lindquist (Addgene #14145)
  Vector type: Yeast Expression
  Selectable markers: LEU2
Growth in bacteria
  Bacterial resistance: Ampicillin, 100 μg/mL
  Growth temperature: 37°C
  Growth strain: DH5alpha
  Copy number: High Copy
Gene/Insert
  Gene/Insert name: Gcn4 WT 44mer
  Species: S. cerevisiae (budding yeast)
  Promoter: Gal1
  Tag / fusion protein: TEV cleavage site (N terminal on insert); HA-GFP-HA (C terminal on insert)
  Cloning method: Gateway Cloning
Terms and licenses: Academic/Nonprofit Terms; Industry Terms: Not Available to Industry
Depositor comments: Please visit https://doi.org/10.1101/2024.11.21.624739 for bioRxiv preprint.
How to cite: pAG415Gal_Gcn4 WT 44merGFP was a gift from Aseem Ansari & Tanja Mittag (Addgene plasmid # 233000 ; http://n2t.net/addgene:233000 ; RRID:Addgene_233000)
